>Addgene plasmid #41806 | IL2 pAcGP67a | depositor partial sequence | sequence record 56330 | Polyhedron forward
AGTTTTGTAATAAAAAAACCTATAAATATTCCGGATTATTCATACCGTCCCACCATCGGGCGCGGATCTA
TGCTACTAGTAAATCAGTCACACCAAGGCTTCAATAAGGAACACACAAGCAAGATGGTAAGCGCTATTGT
TTTATATGTGCTTTTGGCGGCGGCGGCGCATTCTGCCTTTGCGGCGGATCCA
[399 nt withheld, positions 193-591]
CATCATCACCATCACCATTGAGAATTCCGGAGCGGCCGCTGCAGATCTGATCCTTTCCTGGGACCCGGCA
AGAACCAAAAACTCACTCTCTTCAAGGAAATCCGTAATGTTAAACCCGACACGATGAAGCTTGTCGTTGG
ATGGAAAGGAAAAGAGTTCTACAGGGAAACTTGGACCCGCTTCATGGAAGACAGCTTCCCCATTGTTAAC
GACCAAGAAGTGATGGATGTTTTCCTTGTTGTCAACATGCGTCCCACTAGACCCAACCGTTGTTACAAAT
TCCTGGCCCAACACGCTCTGCGTTGCGACCCCGACTATGTACCTCATGACGTGATTAGGATCGTCGAGCC
TTCATGGGTGGGCAGCA
