>Addgene plasmid #41806 | IL2 pAcGP67a | addgene partial sequence | sequence record 56972 | polyhedrin_fwd
ACAGTTTTGTAATAAAAAAACCTATAAATATTCCGGATTATTCATACCGTCCCACCATCGGGCGCGGATC
TATGCTACTAGTAAATCAGTCACACCAAGGCTTCAATAAGGAACACACAAGCAAGATGGTAAGCGCTATT
GTTTTATATGTGCTTTTGGCGGCGGCGGCGCATTCTGCCTTTGCGGCGGATCCA
[399 nt withheld, positions 195-593]
CATCATCACCATCACCATTGAGAATTCCGGAGCGGCCGCTGCAGATCTGATCCTTTCCTGGGACCCGGCA
AGAACCAAAAACTCACTCTCTTCAAGGAAATCCGTAATGTTAAACCCGACACGATGAAGCTTGTCGTTGG
ATGGAAAGGAAAAGAGTTCTACAGGGAAACTTGGACCCGCTTCATGGAAGACAGCTTCCCCATTGTTAAC
GACCAAGAAGTGATGGATGTTTT
