[The description below was written by a language model from this plasmid's Addgene catalogue record.]
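Description:
IL2 pAcGP67a is an insect-cell expression construct built on the commercial pAcGP67a backbone, a baculovirus transfer vector. It is maintained in E. coli as a high-copy plasmid under ampicillin selection. The backbone is listed at about 9.8 kb and the complete plasmid at roughly 10 kb. No feature table accompanies the record, so the positions of the origin, resistance gene and baculoviral flanking regions are not documented here.

The payload is human interleukin-2 (IL2), an insert of about 418 bp cloned between BamHI and EcoRI sites, both of which were preserved. Expression is driven by the polyhedrin promoter, a very strong, very late baculoviral promoter that becomes active once the cassette has been moved into a baculovirus genome and the resulting recombinant virus infects insect cells. Vectors of the pAcGP67 series generally place the cloning site downstream of the gp67 secretion signal, so that the encoded protein is directed into the secretory pathway and released into the culture medium. The record itself does not explicitly list this signal sequence. A 6xHis tag at the C terminus of the insert allows the protein to be captured by immobilised metal affinity chromatography.

The construct is suited to producing soluble, purified recombinant human IL-2 from insect cells. The associated publication concerns engineering an IL-2 "superkine" by exploiting a natural conformational switch. This suggests the protein served in biochemical, structural or functional studies in that work, probably as a reference for engineered variants, although the record does not state its specific role.
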