Addgene plasmid #41806: IL2 pAcGP67a
Depositing lab: Chris Garcia. Depositing organization: Stanford University. Publication: Exploiting a natural conformational switch to engineer an interleukin-2 'superkine'. Levin AM, Bates DL, Ring AM, Krieg C, Lin JT, Su L, Moraga I, Raeber ME, Bowman GR, Novick P, Pande VS, Fathman CG, Boyman O, Garcia KC. Nature. 2012 Mar 25;484(7395):529-33. doi: 10.1038/nature10975. PubMed 22446627.
Backbone
  Vector backbone: pAcGP67a
  Backbone manufacturer: BD
  Backbone size w/o insert (bp): 9761
  Total vector size (bp): 10000
  Vector type: Insect Expression
Growth in bacteria
  Bacterial resistance: Ampicillin, 100 μg/mL
  Growth temperature: 37°C
  Growth strain: DH5alpha
  Copy number: High Copy
Gene/Insert
  Gene/Insert name: IL2 (alt name: Interleukin 2)
  Species: H. sapiens (human)
  Insert size (bp): 418
  Entrez Gene: IL2 (a.k.a. IL-2, TCGF, lymphokine)
  Promoter: Polyhedron
  Tag / fusion protein: 6x His (C terminal on insert)
  Cloning method: Restriction Enzyme; 5′ cloning site BamHI (not destroyed); 3′ cloning site EcoRI (not destroyed)
  Sequencing primers: 5′ PolyhedronFor; 3′ PolyhedronRev
Terms and licenses: Academic/Nonprofit Terms; Industry Terms: Not Available to Industry
How to cite: IL2 pAcGP67a was a gift from Chris Garcia (Addgene plasmid # 41806 ; http://n2t.net/addgene:41806 ; RRID:Addgene_41806)
